Addgene plasmid #152466: pGBW-m4133952
Purpose: Mammalian expression plasmid for SARS-CoV-2 nsp9
Depositing lab: Ginkgo Bioworks & Benjie Chen. Depositing organization: Ginkgo Bioworks.
Backbone
  Vector backbone: pTwist_CMV_Puro_6
  Backbone size w/o insert (bp): 6080
  Vector type: Mammalian Expression
  Selectable markers: Puromycin
Growth in bacteria
  Bacterial resistance: Ampicillin, 100 μg/mL
  Growth temperature: 37°C
  Growth strain: DH5alpha
  Copy number: High Copy
Gene/Insert
  Gene/Insert name: SARS-CoV-2 nsp9
  Species: Severe acute respiratory syndrome coronavirus 2
  Insert size (bp): 338
  Mutation: wt
  Entrez Gene: ORF1ab (a.k.a. GU280_gp01)
  Promoter: CMV
  Tag / fusion protein: Cleavable TEV;TapTag (C terminal on backbone)
  Cloning method: Unknown
Resource information
  A portion of this plasmid was derived from a plasmid made by: GinkgoBioworks
Depositor comments: NCBI reference sequence: YP_009725305.1
How to cite: pGBW-m4133952 was a gift from Ginkgo Bioworks & Benjie Chen (Addgene plasmid # 152466 ; http://n2t.net/addgene:152466 ; RRID:Addgene_152466)
