[The description below was written by a language model from this plasmid's Addgene catalogue record and pLannotate feature annotations shown in this document.]
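Description:
pGBW-m4133952 is a mammalian expression plasmid for wild-type SARS-CoV-2 nsp9, a mature product of the ORF1ab polyprotein, built on the pTwist_CMV_Puro_6 backbone. It is propagated in E. coli from a high-copy ColE1/pUC-type origin with ampicillin selection (AmpR β-lactamase). A separate cassette in which the human ubiquitin C promoter drives puromycin N-acetyltransferase, followed by a synthetic poly(A) signal, allows puromycin selection of transfected mammalian cells.

The roughly 340 bp nsp9 coding sequence is expressed from a CMV enhancer/promoter. The circular map is numbered so that the promoter lies at the end of the sequence and the open reading frame continues across the origin of the numbering. The annotation software did not call the nsp9 insert itself, but it lies in the unannotated stretch upstream of the tag. The catalogue lists a C-terminal, backbone-encoded TEV-cleavable "TapTag". This matches the two annotated fragments: a short myosin light chain kinase piece, which would correspond to a calmodulin-binding peptide, and a Staphylococcus aureus protein A segment carrying immunoglobulin-binding domains. Together these resemble a classic tandem affinity purification tag, with the unannotated gap between them a likely position for the TEV site, though the table does not mark it. An SV40 polyadenylation signal is annotated downstream of the tag, on the opposite strand. The expression unit is bracketed by β-globin insulator elements and by bacterial T7 and rrnG terminators, which help isolate it from neighbouring transcription.

The tag design suits two-step purification of nsp9 from mammalian cells and recovery of associated host proteins, although the record states only that the plasmid is for mammalian expression.
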