Features (pLannotate 1.2.2; 20 found; start..end, strand, type, name):
    401..478     +  CDS            MYLK2 (fragment): MYLK2_HUMAN - Experimental evidence at protein level: Swiss-Prot protein existence level 1. Implicated in the level of global muscle contraction and cardiac function. Phosphorylates a specific serine in the N-terminus of a myosin light chain. From Homo sapiens (Human).
    560..910     +  CDS            spa (fragment): SPA_STAAU - Experimental evidence at protein level: Swiss-Prot protein existence level 1. Plays a role in the inhibition of the host innate and adaptive immune responses. Possesses five immunoglobulin-binding domains that capture both the fragment crystallizable region (Fc region) and the Fab region (part of Ig that identifies antigen) of immunoglobulins (By similarity). In turn, Staphylococcus aureus is protected from phagocytic killing via inhibition of Ig Fc region. In addition, the host elicited B-cell response is prevented due to a decrease of antibody-secreting cell proliferation that en
    975..1096    -  polyA_signal   SV40 poly(A) signal: SV40 polyadenylation signal
   1119..1188    -  CDS            large T antigen (fragment): large T antigen from SV40 (simian virus 40)
   1211..1257    +  terminator     T7 terminator: transcription terminator for bacteriophage T7 RNA polymerase
   1287..1423    +  terminator     rrnG terminator: transcription terminator from the E. coli ribosomal RNA rrnG operon (Albrechtsen et al., 1991)
   1468..1539    +  misc_feature   3' β-globin insulator: insulator downstream of the human β-globin locus (Farrell et al., 2002)
   1765..2353    -  rep_origin     ori: high-copy-number ColE1/pMB1/pBR322/pUC origin of replication
   2525..2589    -  CDS            bla(M) (fragment): β-lactamase lacking the signal sequence; bla(M); allows cytosolic expression of β-lactamase
   2853..4062    +  promoter       UbC promoter: human ubiquitin C promoter
   4066..4663    +  CDS            PuroR (fragment): puromycin N-acetyltransferase; pac from Streptomyces; confers resistance to puromycin
   4692..4740    +  polyA_signal   poly(A) signal: synthetic polyadenylation signal
   5006..5866    +  CDS            AmpR: β-lactamase; bla; confers resistance to ampicillin, carbenicillin, and related antibiotics
   5879..6015    +  terminator     rrnG terminator: transcription terminator from the E. coli ribosomal RNA rrnG operon (Albrechtsen et al., 1991)
   6160..6231    +  misc_feature   5' β-globin insulator: insulator upstream of the human β-globin locus (Farrell et al., 2002)
   6236..6282    -  terminator     T7 terminator: transcription terminator for bacteriophage T7 RNA polymerase
   6300..6348    -  polyA_signal   poly(A) signal: synthetic polyadenylation signal
   6429..6732    +  enhancer       CMV enhancer: human cytomegalovirus immediate early enhancer
   6805..6822    -  promoter       CMV promoter (fragment): human cytomegalovirus (CMV) immediate early promoter
   6885..6936    +  promoter       CMVd2 promoter: truncated human cytomegalovirus (CMV) immediate early promoter that yields moderately reduced expression relative to the full-length promoter
>Addgene plasmid #152466 | pGBW-m4133952 | depositor full sequence | sequence record 295478 | Full Sequence
CACCATGAATAACGAGTTAAGCCCAGTAGCGCTTCGCCAGATGAGTTGCGCCGCAGGTACAACCCAAACT
GCTTGTACGGATGACAACGCCCTCGCTTACTATAATACCACAAAGGGAGGCCGATTCGTTCTGGCCCTGT
TGTCGGATCTGCAAGACTTGAAATGGGCACGTTTTCCCAAGTCCGACGGGACTGGCACCATTTACACAGA
ACTAGAGCCGCCATGCAGGTTCGTGACTGATACCCCTAAAGGACCCAAGGTCAAATATCTGTATTTTATC
AAGGGGCTTAACAATCTCAATAGAGGCATGGTGTTAGGATCTCTAGCCGCAACGGTGCGGCTGCAAGAAA
ACCTTTACTTTCAGTCGGGACGGCGAATCCCGGGGCTGATAAATCCCTGGAAAAGGAGATGGAAGAAGAA
CTTTATTGCAGTGTCTGCGGCTAACCGGTTCAAAAAGATCAGTTCAAGCGGCGCCCTAGATTACGACATT
CCTACGACCGCCTCCGAGAATCTCTATTTCCAGGGTGAATTTGGCTTGGCACAACATGACGAGGCCGTCG
ATAACAAGTTTAATAAAGAACAGCAGAACGCTTTCTATGAGATCCTTCACTTACCAAATCTGAACGAAGA
GCAACGCAACGCTTTCATTCAGAGCCTGAAAGACGATCCCTCGCAGTCTGCAAATCTCCTGGCCGAAGCC
AAGAAGCTGAATGACGCACAGGCTCCAAAAGTTGATAACAAGTTTAACAAGGAGCAGCAGAATGCTTTCT
ACGAGATATTGCACCTTCCTAATCTGAATGAGGAACAAAGAAATGCATTTATCCAGTCCCTAAAAGACGA
TCCATCACAGAGTGCCAACCTGCTTGCGGAAGCCAAAAAGCTCAATGATGCCCAGGCCCCGAAAGTAGAC
GCGAACCATCAATAAGCTAGCTTGACTGACTGAGATACAGCGTACCTTCAGCTCACAGACATGATAAGAT
ACATTGATGAGTTTGGACAAACCACAACTAGAATGCAGTGAAAAAAATGCTTTATTTGTGAAATTTGTGA
TGCTATTGCTTTATTTGTAACCATTATAAGCTGCAATAAACAAGTTAACAACAACAATTGCATTCATTTT
ATGTTTCAGGTTCAGGGGGAGGTGTGGGAGGTTTTTTAAAGCAAGTAAAACCTCTACAAATGTGGTATTG
GCCCATCTCTATCGGTATCGTAGCATAACCCCTTGGGGCCTCTAAACGGGTCTTGAGGGGTTTTTTGTGC
CCCTCGGGCCGGATTGCTATCTACCGGCATTGGCGCAGAAAAAAATGCCTGATGCGACGCTGCGCGTCTT
ATACTCCCACATATGCCAGATTCAGCAACGGATACGGCTTCCCCAACTTGCCCACTTCCATACGTGTCCT
CCTTACCAGAAATTTATCCTTAAGGTCGTCAGCTATCCTGCAGGCGATCTCTCGATTTCGATCAAGACAT
TCCTTTAATGGTCTTTTCTGGACACCACTAGGGGTCAGAAGTAGTTCATCAAACTTTCTTCCCTCCCTAA
TCTCATTGGTTACCTTGGGCTATCGAAACTTAATTAACCAGTCAAGTCAGCTACTTGGCGAGATCGACTT
GTCTGGGTTTCGACTACGCTCAGAATTGCGTCAGTCAAGTTCGATCTGGTCCTTGCTATTGCACCCGTTC
TCCGATTACGAGTTTCATTTAAATCATGTGAGCAAAAGGCCAGCAAAAGGCCAGGAACCGTAAAAAGGCC
GCGTTGCTGGCGTTTTTCCATAGGCTCCGCCCCCCTGACGAGCATCACAAAAATCGACGCTCAAGTCAGA
GGTGGCGAAACCCGACAGGACTATAAAGATACCAGGCGTTTCCCCCTGGAAGCTCCCTCGTGCGCTCTCC
TGTTCCGACCCTGCCGCTTACCGGATACCTGTCCGCCTTTCTCCCTTCGGGAAGCGTGGCGCTTTCTCAT
AGCTCACGCTGTAGGTATCTCAGTTCGGTGTAGGTCGTTCGCTCCAAGCTGGGCTGTGTGCACGAACCCC
CCGTTCAGCCCGACCGCTGCGCCTTATCCGGTAACTATCGTCTTGAGTCCAACCCGGTAAGACACGACTT
ATCGCCACTGGCAGCAGCCACTGGTAACAGGATTAGCAGAGCGAGGTATGTAGGCGGTGCTACAGAGTTC
TTGAAGTGGTGGCCTAACTACGGCTACACTAGAAGAACAGTATTTGGTATCTGCGCTCTGCTGAAGCCAG
TTACCTTCGGAAAAAGAGTTGGTAGCTCTTGATCCGGCAAACAAACCACCGCTGGTAGCGGTGGTTTTTT
TGTTTGCAAGCAGCAGATTACGCGCAGAAAAAAAGGATCTCAAGAAGATCCTTTGATCTTTTCTACGGGG
TCTGACGCTCAGTGGAACGAAAACTCACGTTAAGGGATTTTGGTCATGAGATTATCAAAAAGGATCTTCA
CCTAGATCCTTTTAAATTAAAAATGAAGTTTTAAATCAATCTAAAGTATATATGAGTAAACTTGGTCTGA
CAGTTACCAATGCTTAATCAGTGAGGCACCTATCTCAGCGATCTGTCTATTTCGTTCATCCATAGTTGCA
TTTAAATTTCCGAACTCTCCAAGGCCCTCGTCGGAAAATCTTCAAACCTTTCGTCCGATCCATCTTGCAG
GCTACCTCTCGAACGAACTATCGCAAGTCTCTTGGCCGGCCTTGCGCCTTGGCTATTGCTTGGCAGCGCC
TATCGCCAGGTATTACTCCAATCCCGAATATCCGAGATCGGGATCACCCGAGAGAAGTTCAACCTACATC
CTCAATCCCGATCTATCCGAGATCCGAGGAATATCGAAATCGGGGCGCGCCTGGCCTCCGCGCCGGGTTT
TGGCGCCTCCCGCGGGCGCCCCCCTCGTCACGGCGAGCGCTGCCACGTCAGACGAAGGGCGCAGGAGCGT
CCTGATCCTTCCGCCCGGACGCTCAGGACAGCGGCCCGCTGCTCATAAGACTCGGCCTTAGAACCCCAGT
ATCAGCAGAAGGACATTTTAGGACGGGACTTGGGTGACTCTAGGGCACTGGTTTTCTTTCCAGAGAGCGG
AACAGGCGAGGAAAAGTAGTCCCTTCTCGGCGATTCTGCGGAGGGATCTCCGTGGGGCGGTGAACGCCGA
TGATTATATAAGGACGCGCCGGGTGTGGCACAGCTAGTTCCGTCGCAGCCGGGATTTGGGTCGCGGTTCT
TGTTTGTGGATCGCTGTGATCGTCACTTGGTGAGTAGCGGGCTGCTGGGCTGGCCGGGGCTTTCGTGGCC
GCCGGGCCGCTCGGTGGGACGGAAGCGTGTGGAGAGACCGCCAAGGGCTGTAGTCTGGGTCCGCGAGCAA
GGTTGCCCTGAACTGGGGGTTGGGGGGAGCGCAGCAAAATGGCGGCTGTTCCCGAGTCTTGAATGGAAGA
CGCTTGTGAGGCGGGCTGTGAGGTCGTTGAAACAAGGTGGGGGGCATGGTGGGCGGCAAGAACCCAAGGT
CTTGAGCCCTTCGCTAATGCGGGAAAGCTCTTATTCGGGTGAGATGGGCTGGGCACCATCTGGGGACCCT
GACGTGAAGTTTGTCACTGACTGGAGAACTCGGTTTGTCGTCTGTTGCGGGGGCGGCAGTTATGGCGGTG
CCGTTGGGCAGTGCACCCGTACCTTTGGGAGCGCGCGCCCTCGTCGTGTCGTGACGTCACCCGTTCTGTT
GGCTTATAATGCAGGGTGGGGCCACCTGCCGGTAGGTGTGCGGTAGGCTTTTCTCCGTCGCAGGACGCAG
GGTTCGGGCCTAGGGTAGGCTCTCCTGAATCGACAGGCGCCGGACCTCTGGTGAGGGGAGGGATAAGTGA
GGCGTCAGTTTCTTTGGTCGGTTTTATGTACCTATCTTCTTAAGTAGCTGAAGCTCCGGTTTTGAACTAT
GCGCTCGGGGTTGGCGAGTGTGTTTTGTGAAGTTTTTTAGGCACCTTTTGAAATGTAATCATTTGGGTCA
ATATGTAATTTTCAGTGTTAGACTTGTAAATTGTCCGCTAAATTCTGGCCGTTTTTGGCTTTTTTGTTAG
ACAACATGACCGAGTACAAGCCCACGGTGCGCCTCGCCACCCGCGACGACGTCCCCAGGGCCGTACGCAC
CCTCGCCGCCGCGTTCGCCGACTACCCCGCCACGCGCCACACCGTCGATCCGGACCGCCACATCGAGCGG
GTCACCGAGCTGCAAGAACTCTTCCTCACGCGCGTCGGGCTCGACATCGGCAAGGTGTGGGTCGCGGACG
ACGGCGCCGCGGTGGCGGTCTGGACCACGCCGGAGAGCGTCGAAGCGGGGGCGGTGTTCGCCGAGATCGG
CCCGCGCATGGCCGAGTTGAGCGGTTCCCGGCTGGCCGCGCAGCAACAGATGGAGGGCCTCCTGGCGCCG
CACCGGCCCAAGGAGCCCGCGTGGTTCCTGGCCACCGTCGGCGTCTCGCCCGACCACCAGGGCAAGGGTC
TGGGCAGCGCCGTCGTGCTCCCCGGAGTGGAGGCCGCCGAGCGCGCCGGGGTGCCCGCCTTCCTGGAGAC
CTCCGCGCCCCGCAACCTCCCCTTCTACGAGCGGCTCGGCTTCACCGTCACCGCCGACGTCGAGGTGCCC
GAAGGACCGCGCACCTGGTGCATGACCCGCAAGCCCGGTGCCTAGGCTAGTATGTAAGCCTAGTCTTAGA
TAATAAAATCGCTATCCATCGAAGATGGATGTGTGTTGGTTTTTTGTGTGTGTAACGCTAGGCGCGCCTG
GTGTACCGAGAACGATCCTCTCAGTGCGAGTCTCGACGATCCATATCGTTGCTTGGCAGTCAGCCAGTCG
GAATCCAGCTTGGGACCCAGGAAGTCCAATCGTCAGATATTGTACTCAAGCCTGGTCACGGCAGCGTACC
GATCTGTTTAAACCTAGATATTGATAGTCTGATCGGTCAACGTATAATCGAGTCCTAGCTTTTGCAAACA
TCTATCAAGAGACAGGATCAGCAGGAGGCTTTCGCATGAGTATTCAACATTTCCGTGTCGCCCTTATTCC
CTTTTTTGCGGCATTTTGCCTTCCTGTTTTTGCTCACCCAGAAACGCTGGTGAAAGTAAAAGATGCTGAA
GATCAGTTGGGTGCGCGAGTGGGTTACATCGAACTGGATCTCAACAGCGGTAAGATCCTTGAGAGTTTTC
GCCCCGAAGAACGCTTTCCAATGATGAGCACTTTTAAAGTTCTGCTATGTGGCGCGGTATTATCCCGTAT
TGACGCCGGGCAAGAGCAACTCGGTCGCCGCATACACTATTCTCAGAATGACTTGGTTGAGTATTCACCA
GTCACAGAAAAGCATCTTACGGATGGCATGACAGTAAGAGAATTATGCAGTGCTGCCATAACCATGAGTG
ATAACACTGCGGCCAACTTACTTCTGACAACGATTGGAGGACCGAAGGAGCTAACCGCTTTTTTGCACAA
CATGGGGGATCATGTAACTCGCCTTGATCGTTGGGAACCGGAGCTGAATGAAGCCATACCAAACGACGAG
CGTGACACCACGATGCCTGTAGCAATGGCAACAACCTTGCGTAAACTATTAACTGGCGAACTACTTACTC
TAGCTTCCCGGCAACAGTTGATAGACTGGATGGAGGCGGATAAAGTTGCAGGACCACTTCTGCGCTCGGC
CCTTCCGGCTGGCTGGTTTATTGCTGATAAATCTGGAGCCGGTGAGCGTGGGTCTCGCGGTATCATTGCA
GCACTGGGGCCAGATGGTAAGCCCTCCCGTATCGTAGTTATCTACACGACGGGGAGTCAGGCAACTATGG
ATGAACGAAATAGACAGATCGCTGAGATAGGTGCCTCACTGATTAAGCATTGGTAACCGATTCTAGGTGC
ATTGGCGCAGAAAAAAATGCCTGATGCGACGCTGCGCGTCTTATACTCCCACATATGCCAGATTCAGCAA
CGGATACGGCTTCCCCAACTTGCCCACTTCCATACGTGTCCTCCTTACCAGAAATTTATCCTTAAGATCG
TTTAAACTCGACTCTGGCTCTATCGAATCTCCGTCGTTTCGAGCTTACGCGAACAGCCGTGGCGCTCATT
TGCTCGTCGGGCATCGAATCTCGTCAGCTATCGTCAGCTTACCTTTTTGGCAGCGATCGCGGCTCCCGAC
ATCTTGGACCATTAGCTCCACAGGTATCTTCTTCCCTCTAGTGGTCATAACAGCAGCTTCAGCTACCTCT
CAATTCAAAAAACCCCTCAAGACCCGTTTAGAGGCCCCAAGGGGTTATGCTATCAATCGTTGCGTTACAC
ACACAAAAAACCAACACACATCCATCTTCGATGGATAGCGATTTTATTATCTAACTGCTGATCGAGTGTA
GCCAGATCTAGTAATCAATTACGGGGTCATTAGTTCATAGCCCATATATGGAGTTCCGCGTTACATAACT
TACGGTAAATGGCCCGCCTGGCTGACCGCCCAACGACCCCCGCCCATTGACGTCAATAATGACGTATGTT
CCCATAGTAACGCCAATAGGGACTTTCCATTGACGTCAATGGGTGGAGTATTTACGGTAAACTGCCCACT
TGGCAGTACATCAAGTGTATCATATGCCAAGTACGCCCCCTATTGACGTCAATGACGGTAAATGGCCCGC
CTGGCATTATGCCCAGTACATGACCTTATGGGACTTTCCTACTTGGCAGTACATCTACGTATTAGTCATC
GCTATTACCATGCTGATGCGGTTTTGGCAGTACATCAATGGGCGTGGATAGCGGTTTGACTCACGGGGAT
TTCCAAGTCTCCACCCCATTGACGTCAATGGGAGTTTGTTTTGGCACCAAAATCAACGGGACTTTCCAAA
ATGTCGTAACAACTCCGCCCCATTGACGCAAATGGGCGGTAGGCGTGTACGGTGGGAGGTCTATATAAGC
AGAGCTGGTTTAGTGAACCGTCAGATCAGATCTTTGTCGATCCTACCATCCACTCGACACACCCGCCAGC
GGCCGC
